>Addgene plasmid #192847 | pGEMT-mMyh6CDS | addgene full sequence | sequence record 380204 | Addgene NGS Result
TGGTCCTGCAACTTTATCCGCCTCCATCCAGTCTATTAATTGTTGCCGGGAAGCTAGAGTAAGTAGTTCG
CCAGTTAATAGTTTGCGCAACGTTGTTGCCATTGCTACAGGCATCGTGGTGTCACGCTCGTCGTTTGGTA
TGGCTTCATTCAGCTCCGGTTCCCAACGATCAAGGCGAGTTACATGATCCCCCATGTTGTGCAAAAAAGC
GGTTAGCTCCTTCGGTCCTCCGATCGTTGTCAGAAGTAAGTTGGCCGCAGTGTTATCACTCATGGTTATG
GCAGCACTGCATAATTCTCTTACTGTCATGCCATCCGTAAGATGCTTTTCTGTGACTGGTGAGTACTCAA
CCAAGTCATTCTGAGAATAGTGTATGCGGCGACCGAGTTGCTCTTGCCCGGCGTCAATACGGGATAATAC
CGCGCCACATAGCAGAACTTTAAAAGTGCTCATCATTGGAAAACGTTCTTCGGGGCGAAAACTCTCAAGG
ATCTTACCGCTGTTGAGATCCAGTTCGATGTAACCCACTCGTGCACCCAACTGATCTTCAGCATCTTTTA
CTTTCACCAGCGTTTCTGGGTGAGCAAAAACAGGAAGGCAAAATGCCGCAAAAAAGGGAATAAGGGCGAC
ACGGAAATGTTGAATACTCATACTCTTCCTTTTTCAATATTATTGAAGCATTTATCAGGGTTATTGTCTC
ATGAGCGGATACATATTTGAATGTATTTAGAAAAATAAACAAATAGGGGTTCCGCGCACATTTCCCCGAA
AAGTGCCACCTGATGCGGTGTGAAATACCGCACAGATGCGTAAGGAGAAAATACCGCATCAGGAAATTGT
AAGCGTTAATATTTTGTTAAAATTCGCGTTAAATTTTTGTTAAATCAGCTCATTTTTTAACCAATAGGCC
GAAATCGGCAAAATCCCTTATAAATCAAAAGAATAGACCGAGATAGGGT
[37 nt withheld, positions 960-996]
AAAGAACGTGGACTCCAACGTCAAAGG
[49 nt withheld, positions 1024-1072]
T
[91 nt withheld, positions 1074-1164]
G
[124 nt withheld, positions 1166-1289]
CCATTCGCCATTCAGGCTGCGCAACTGTTGGGAAGGGCGATCGGTGCGGGCCTCTTCGCTATTACGCCAG
CTGGCGAAAGGGGGATGTGCTGCAAGGCGATTAAGTTGGGTAACGCCAGGGTTTTCCCAGTCACGACGTT
GTAAAACGACGGCCAGTGAATTGTAATACGACTCACTATAGGGCGAATTGGGCCCGACGTCGCATGCTCC
CGGCCGCCATGGCGGCCGCGGGAATTCGATTGGATGCCATACAGAGGACGGAGGAGCTGGAGGAAGCCAA
GAAGAAGCTGGCTCAGAGGCTGCAGGATGCAGAGGAGGCAGTGGAGGCCGTCAACGCCAAGTGTTCCTCC
CTGGAGAAGACCAAGCACAGGCTGCAGAATGAGATCGAGGACCTGATGGTGGACGTGGAGCGCTCCAATG
CCGCCGCCGCAGCCCTGGACAAGAAGCAGAGGAACTTTGACAAGATCCTGGCTGAGTGGAAGCAGAAGTA
TGAGGAGTCGCAGTCAGAGCTGGAGTCTTCCCAGAAGGAGGCGCGCTCCCTGAGCACAGAGCTCTTCAAG
CTCAAGAACGCCTATGAGGAGTCTCTGGAGCACCTGGAGACCTTCAAGCGGGAGAACAAGAACCTCCAGG
AGGAGATCTCAGACCTGACTGAACAGCTGGGAGAAGGGGGGAAAAACGTGCACGAGCTGGAGAAGATCCG
CAAACAGCTGGAGGTGGAGAAGCTGGAGCTGCAGTCAGCCCTGGAGGAGGCTGAGGCCTCCCTGGAGCAC
GAGGAGGGCAAGATCCTCCGTGCCCAGCTGGAGTTCAACCAGATCAAGGCAGAGATCGAAAGGAAGCTGG
CAGAGAAGGATGAGGAGATGGAGCAGGCCAAGCGCAACCACCTGCGGATGGTGGACTCCCTGCAGACCTC
CCTGGATGCGGAGACACGCAGCCGCAATGAGGCCCTGCGGGTGAAGAAGAAGATGGAGGGCGACCTCAAC
GAGATGGAGATCCAGCTCAGCCAGGCCAATAGAATAGCCTCAGAGGCACAGAAACACCTGAAGAATTCTC
AAGCTCACTTGAAGGACACCCAGCTCCAGCTGGATGATGCTGTCCATGCCAATGACGACCTGAAGGAGAA
CATCGCCATCGTGGAACGGCGCAACAACCTGCTGCAGGCGGAGCTGGAGGAGCTGCGGGCTGTGGTGGAG
CAGACGGAGCGGTCTCGGAAGCTGGCAGAGCAGGAGCTGATTGAGACCAGCGAGCGGGTGCAGCTGCTGC
ACTCGCAGAACACCAGCCTCATCAACCAGAAGAAGAAGATGGAGTCAGACCTGACCCAACTCCAGACAGA
AGTAGAGGAGGCAGTGCAGGAGTGTAGGAACGCAGAGGAGAAGGCCAAGAAGGCCATCACAGATGCCGCA
ATGAATCACTAGTGAATTCGCGGCCGCCTGCAGGTCGACCATATGGGAGAGCTCCCAACGCGTTGGATGC
ATAGCTTGAGTATTCTATAGTGTCACCTAAATAGCTTGGCGTAATCATGGTCATAGCTGTTTCCTGTGTG
AAATTGTTATCCGCTCACAATTCCACACAACATACGAGCCGGAAGCATAAAGTGTAAAGCCTGGGGTGCC
TAATGAGTGAGCTAACTCACATTAATTGCGTTGCGCTCACTGCCCGCTTTCCAGTCGGGAAACCTGTCGT
GCCAGCTGCATTAATGAATCGGCCAACGCGCGGGGAGAGGCGGTTTGCGTATTGGGCGCTCTTCCGCTTC
CTCGCTCACTGACTCGCTGCGCTCGGTCGTTCGGCTGCGGCGAGCGGTATCAGCTCACTCAAAGGCGGTA
ATACGGTTATCCACAGAATCAGGGGATAACGCAGGAAAGAACATGTGAGCAAAAGGCCAGCAAAAGGCCA
GGAACCGTAAAAAGGCCGCGTTGCTGGCGTTTTTCCATAGGCTCCGCCCCCCTGACGAGCATCACAAAAA
TCGACGCTCAAGTCAGAGGTGGCGAAACCCGACAGGACTATAAAGATACCAGGCGTTTCCCCCTGGAAGC
TCCCTCGTGCGCTCTCCTGTTCCGACCCTGCCGCTTACCGGATACCTGTCCGCCTTTCTCCCTTCGGGAA
GCGTGGCGCTTTCTCATAGCTCACGCTGTAGGTATCTCAGTTCGGTGTAGGTCGTTCGCTCCAAGCTGGG
CTGTGTGCACGAACCCCCCGTTCAGCCCGACCGCTGCGCCTTATCCGGTAACTATCGTCTTGAGTCCAAC
CCGGTAAGACACGACTTATCGCCACTGGCAGCAGCCACTGGTAACAGGATTAGCAGAGCGAGGTATGTAG
GCGGTGCTACAGAGTTCTTGAAGTGGTGGCCTAACTACGGCTACACTAGAAGAACAGTATTTGGTATCTG
CGCTCTGCTGAAGCCAGTTACCTTCGGAAAAAGAGTTGGTAGCTCTTGATCCGGCAAACAAACCACCGCT
GGTAGCGGTGGTTTTTTTGTTTGCAAGCAGCAGATTACGCGCAGAAAAAAAGGATCTCAAGAAGATCCTT
TGATCTTTTCTACGGGGTCTGACGCTCAGTGGAACGAAAACTCACGTTAAGGGATTTTGGTCATGAGATT
ATCAAAAAGGATCTTCACCTAGATCCTTTTAAATTAAAAATGAAGTTTTAAATCAATCTAAAGTATATAT
GAGTAAACTTGGTCTGACAGTTACCAATGCTTAATCAGTGAGGCACCTATCTCAGCGATCTGTCTATTTC
GTTCATCCATAGTTGCCTGACTCCCCGTCGTGTAGATAACTACGATACGGGAGGGCTTACCATCTGGCCC
CAGTGCTGCAATGATACCGCGAGACCCACGCTCACCGGCTCCAGATTTATCAGCAATAAACCAGCCAGCC
GGAAGGGCCGAGCGCAGAAG
Features (pLannotate 1.2.2; 14 found; start..end, strand, type, name):
    652..756     -  promoter       AmpR promoter: bla
    783..833     +  misc_feature   bom (fragment): basis of mobility region from pBR322
    861..1289    -  rep_origin     f1 ori (sequence partly withheld): f1 bacteriophage origin of replication; arrow indicates direction of (+) strand synthesis
   1293..1450    -  CDS            lacZα (fragment): LacZα fragment of β-galactosidase; lacZ fragment
   1453..1471    +  promoter       T7 promoter: promoter for bacteriophage T7 RNA polymerase
   1532..2692    +  CDS            MYSS_RABIT (fragment): Experimental evidence at protein level: Swiss-Prot protein existence level 1. Muscle contraction. From Oryctolagus cuniculus (Rabbit).
   2699..2761    -  CDS            VESPI_VESMG (fragment): Experimental evidence at protein level: Swiss-Prot protein existence level 1. Shows contractile activity on isolated ileum smooth muscle. From Vespa magnifica (Hornet).
   2773..2791    -  promoter       SP6 promoter: promoter for bacteriophage SP6 RNA polymerase
   2833..2849    -  protein_bind   lac operator: The lac repressor binds to the lac operator to inhibit transcription in E. coli. This inhibition can be relieved by adding lactose or isopropyl-β-D-thiogalactopyranoside (IPTG). lac repressor encoded by lacI
   2857..2887    -  promoter       lac promoter: promoter for the E. coli lac operon
   2902..2923    -  protein_bind   CAP binding site: CAP binding activates transcription in the presence of cAMP. E. coli catabolite activator protein
   2936..3028    -  CDS            lacI (fragment): lac repressor; lacI; The lac repressor binds to the lac operator to inhibit transcription in E. coli. This inhibition can be relieved by adding lactose or isopropyl-β-D-thiogalactopyranoside (IPTG).
   3211..3799    -  rep_origin     ori: high-copy-number ColE1/pMB1/pBR322/pUC origin of replication
   3970..651     -  CDS            AmpR (across the origin): β-lactamase; bla; confers resistance to ampicillin, carbenicillin, and related antibiotics
