[The description below was written by a language model from this plasmid's Addgene catalogue record and pLannotate feature annotations shown in this document.]
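Description:
pGEMT-mMyh6CDS is a small bacterial cloning and in vitro transcription plasmid built on the pGEM-T Easy backbone, made to generate RNA probes for in situ hybridization against mouse Myh6 (alpha myosin heavy chain). It is propagated in E. coli as a high-copy plasmid through a ColE1/pUC-type origin and selected with ampicillin via the β-lactamase gene and its own promoter. The backbone also carries an f1 phage origin, which permits single-stranded DNA production. Remnants of the lac region are present as well (lac promoter, operator, CAP site and a lacZα fragment), which in the empty vector provide blue/white screening and are interrupted here by the insert.

The payload is a 1,161 bp fragment of the mouse Myh6 coding sequence, flanked by retained EcoRI sites and positioned between opposing bacteriophage T7 and SP6 promoters. The automated annotation labels this region as a fragment of a rabbit skeletal muscle myosin heavy chain. That label reflects homology among myosin heavy chain proteins rather than a different insert, as its coordinates match the stated insert length exactly. The short hornet peptide hit next to it lies in polylinker sequence and is most likely a spurious match. There is no eukaryotic promoter or expression cassette, so the insert serves only as a transcription template: after linearization, run-off transcription from one phage promoter yields the antisense probe and the other yields a sense control. In the annotated orientation the coding strand runs from the T7 side, which implies SP6 would produce the antisense strand, though the record does not state this. The associated work concerns digoxigenin-labelled probes for whole-mount in situ hybridization and compares them with untranslated-region probes for isoform-specific detection of myosin heavy chains.
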