Addgene plasmid #192847: pGEMT-mMyh6CDS
Purpose: Plasmid to produce ISH probe for mMyh6 gene with CDS sequence
Depositing lab: Masafumi Inui. Depositing organization: Meiji University. Publication: Digoxigenin-labeled RNA probes for untranslated regions enable the isoform-specific gene expression analysis of myosin heavy chains in whole-mount in situ hybridization. Tanji M, Wada K, Sakamoto K, Ono Y, Inui M. Dev Growth Differ. 2022 Dec 14. doi: 10.1111/dgd.12832. PubMed 36517457.
Backbone
  Vector backbone: pGEM-Teasy
  Backbone manufacturer: Promega
  Backbone size w/o insert (bp): 3016
  Total vector size (bp): 4177
Growth in bacteria
  Bacterial resistance: Ampicillin, 100 μg/mL
  Growth temperature: 37°C
  Growth strain: DH5alpha
  Copy number: High Copy
Gene/Insert
  Gene/Insert name: myosin heavy chain 6 (alt name: Myh6)
  Species: M. musculus (mouse)
  Insert size (bp): 1161
  GenBank ID: NM_001164171
  Entrez Gene: Myh6 (a.k.a. A830009F23Rik, Myhc-a, Myhca, alpha-MHC, alphaMHC)
  Cloning method: Restriction Enzyme; 5′ cloning site EcoRI (not destroyed); 3′ cloning site EcoRI (not destroyed)
  Sequencing primers: 5′ T7; 3′ SP6
Terms and licenses: Academic/Nonprofit Terms; Industry Terms: Not Available to Industry
How to cite: pGEMT-mMyh6CDS was a gift from Masafumi Inui (Addgene plasmid # 192847 ; http://n2t.net/addgene:192847 ; RRID:Addgene_192847)
